Addgene plasmid #144713: TFORF3237
Purpose: Lentiviral vector for overexpressing transcription factor ORFs with unique 24-bp barcodes. Barcodes facilitate identification of transcription factors in pooled screens.
Depositing lab: Feng Zhang. Depositing organization: Broad Institute. Publication: A transcription factor atlas of directed differentiation. Joung J, Ma S, Tay T, Geiger-Schuller KR, Kirchgatterer PC, Verdine VK, Guo B, Arias-Garcia MA, Allen WE, Singh A, Kuksenko O, Abudayyeh OO, Gootenberg JS, Fu Z, Macrae RK, Buenrostro JD, Regev A, Zhang F. Cell. 2023 Jan 5;186(1):209-229.e26. doi: 10.1016/j.cell.2022.11.026. PubMed 36608654.
Backbone
  Vector backbone: pLX_TRC317
  Backbone manufacturer: Broad Institute Genetic Perturbation Platform
  Backbone size w/o insert (bp): 8264
  Vector type: Mammalian Expression, Lentiviral
  Selectable markers: Puromycin
Growth in bacteria
  Bacterial resistance: Ampicillin, 100 μg/mL
  Growth temperature: 37°C
  Growth strain: NEB Stable
  Copy number: High Copy
Gene/Insert
  Gene/Insert name: SOX10
  Species: H. sapiens (human)
  Insert size (bp): 1604
  Entrez Gene: SOX10 (a.k.a. DOM, PCWH, SOX-10, WS2E, WS4, WS4C)
  Promoter: EF1a
  Tag / fusion protein: V5 (C terminal on insert)
  Cloning method: Gateway Cloning
  Sequencing primers: 5′ GGGTGGAGACTGAAGTTAGGCCAG; 3′ CACATAGCGTAAAAGGAGCAACATAG
Resource information
  A portion of this plasmid was derived from a plasmid made by: Broad Institute Genetic Perturbation Platform
Terms and licenses: Academic/Nonprofit Terms; Industry Terms: Not Available to Industry
Depositor comments: NM_006941.3 Please test multiple small colonies in case of plasmid recombination. To make this collection available in a timely manner, a portion of this collection was not fully sequenced by Addgene. If an Addgene verified full plasmid sequence is not available, please contact us prior to placing an order to request the full sequence.
How to cite: TFORF3237 was a gift from Feng Zhang (Addgene plasmid # 144713 ; http://n2t.net/addgene:144713 ; RRID:Addgene_144713)
