[The description below was written by a language model from this plasmid's Addgene catalogue record and pLannotate feature annotations shown in this document.]
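Description:
TFORF3237 is a third-generation-style, self-inactivating lentiviral expression plasmid built on the pLX_TRC317 backbone and carrying the human SOX10 open reading frame. It belongs to a barcoded transcription factor ORF collection. In bacteria it is maintained through a high-copy ColE1/pUC-type origin and selected with ampicillin via the β-lactamase gene. An f1 origin and remnants of a lac/lacZα cloning region with T7 and T3 promoters also sit in the plasmid backbone. The depositor notes that the plasmid can recombine, as is common for LTR-containing vectors.

The viral genome is transcribed from an RSV promoter fused to a truncated HIV-1 5' LTR. It includes the Ψ packaging signal with a gag fragment, the Rev response element for nuclear export of the unspliced RNA, a cPPT/CTS and WPRE to enhance expression, and a ΔU3 3' LTR that inactivates LTR promoter activity after integration. An SV40 poly(A) signal lies downstream.

Two expression units lie between the LTRs. An SV40 early promoter drives puromycin N-acetyltransferase for selection of transduced mammalian cells. The EF-1α promoter drives SOX10, which is flanked by attB1 and attB2 sites left from Gateway cloning and is followed by a C-terminal V5 epitope tag for detection.

According to the record, each construct in the collection carries a unique 24-bp barcode, although this is not annotated as a separate feature in the table. The barcode identifies the ORF by sequencing, so the vector suits pooled overexpression screens, such as those testing transcription factors for their ability to direct cell differentiation. It can also be used for stand-alone constitutive SOX10 overexpression.
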