Features (pLannotate 1.2.2; 34 found; start..end, strand, type, name):
      5..231     +  promoter       RSV promoter: Rous sarcoma virus enhancer/promoter
    232..412     +  LTR            5' LTR (truncated): truncated 5' long terminal repeat (LTR) from HIV-1
    459..584     +  misc_feature   HIV-1 Ψ: packaging signal of human immunodeficiency virus type 1
    568..931     +  CDS            HIV-1 gag (fragment): gag protein from human immunodeficiency virus 1; gag
   1077..1310    +  misc_feature   RRE: The Rev response element (RRE) of HIV-1 allows for Rev-dependent mRNA export from the nucleus to the cytoplasm.
   1687..1713    +  CDS            Rev (fragment): human immunodeficiency virus 1 (HIV-1) Rev protein; rev; enhances nuclear export of unspliced and incompletely spliced viral mRNAs
   1720..1743    +  promoter       SV40 promoter (fragment): SV40 early promoter
   1744..1815    +  promoter       SV40 promoter (fragment): SV40 enhancer and early promoter
   1839..1974    +  rep_origin     SV40 ori: SV40 origin of replication
   2020..2616    +  CDS            PuroR (fragment): puromycin N-acetyltransferase; pac from Streptomyces; confers resistance to puromycin
   2665..2782    +  misc_feature   cPPT/CTS: central polypurine tract and central termination sequence of HIV-1
   2847..2913    +  CDS            small t antigen (fragment): SV40 (simian virus 40) small t antigen
   2920..4098    +  promoter       EF-1α promoter: strong constitutive promoter for human elongation factor EF-1α
   4119..4136    +  protein_bind   attB1 (fragment): mutant version of attB; core recombination site for the Gateway® BP reaction BP Clonase™
   4142..5539    +  CDS            SOX10: SOX10_HUMAN - Experimental evidence at protein level: Swiss-Prot protein existence level 1. Transcription factor that plays a central role in developing and mature glia (By similarity). Specifically activates expression of myelin genes, during oligodendrocyte (OL) maturation, such as DUSP15 and MYRF, thereby playing a central role in oligodendrocyte maturation and CNS myelination (By similarity). Once induced, MYRF cooperates with SOX10 to implement the myelination program (By similarity). Transcriptional activator of MITF, acting synergistically with PAX3 (PubMed:21965087). Transcriptional ac
   5541..5565    -  protein_bind   attB2: mutant version of attB; recombination site for the Gateway® BP reaction BP Clonase™
   5573..5614    +  CDS            V5 tag: epitope tag from simian virus 5
   5630..5683    +  promoter       U6 promoter (fragment): RNA polymerase III promoter for human U6 snRNA
   5725..6313    +  misc_feature   WPRE: woodchuck hepatitis virus posttranscriptional regulatory element
   6364..6383    +  misc_feature   cPPT/CTS (fragment): central polypurine tract and central termination sequence of HIV-1
   6385..6618    +  LTR            3' LTR (ΔU3): self-inactivating 3' long terminal repeat (LTR) from HIV-1
   6696..6817    +  polyA_signal   SV40 poly(A) signal: SV40 polyadenylation signal
   6857..6992    +  rep_origin     SV40 ori: SV40 origin of replication
   7013..7031    -  promoter       T7 promoter: promoter for bacteriophage T7 RNA polymerase
   7039..7194    +  CDS            lacZα (fragment): LacZα fragment of β-galactosidase; lacZ fragment
   7199..7627    +  rep_origin     f1 ori (sequence partly withheld): f1 bacteriophage origin of replication; arrow indicates direction of (+) strand synthesis
   7680..7784    +  promoter       AmpR promoter: bla
   7785..8645    +  CDS            AmpR: β-lactamase; bla; confers resistance to ampicillin, carbenicillin, and related antibiotics
   8816..9404    +  rep_origin     ori: high-copy-number ColE1/pMB1/pBR322/pUC origin of replication
   9587..9679    +  CDS            lacI (fragment): lac repressor; lacI; The lac repressor binds to the lac operator to inhibit transcription in E. coli. This inhibition can be relieved by adding lactose or isopropyl-β-D-thiogalactopyranoside (IPTG).
   9692..9713    +  protein_bind   CAP binding site: CAP binding activates transcription in the presence of cAMP. E. coli catabolite activator protein
   9728..9758    +  promoter       lac promoter: promoter for the E. coli lac operon
   9766..9782    +  protein_bind   lac operator: The lac repressor binds to the lac operator to inhibit transcription in E. coli. This inhibition can be relieved by adding lactose or isopropyl-β-D-thiogalactopyranoside (IPTG). lac repressor encoded by lacI
   9827..9845    +  promoter       T3 promoter: promoter for bacteriophage T3 RNA polymerase
>Addgene plasmid #144713 | TFORF3237 | addgene full sequence | sequence record 404301 | Addgene NGS Result
TTAATGTAGTCTTATGCAATACTCTTGTAGTCTTGCAACATGGTAACGATGAGTTAGCAACATGCCTTAC
AAGGAGAGAAAAAGCACCGTGCATGCCGATTGGTGGAAGTAAGGTGGTACGATCGTGCCTTATTAGGAAG
GCAACAGACGGGTCTGACATGGATTGGACGAACCACTGAATTGCCGCATTGCAGAGATATTGTATTTAAG
TGCCTAGCTCGATACATAAACGGGTCTCTCTGGTTAGACCAGATCTGAGCCTGGGAGCTCTCTGGCTAAC
TAGGGAACCCACTGCTTAAGCCTCAATAAAGCTTGCCTTGAGTGCTTCAAGTAGTGTGTGCCCGTCTGTT
GTGTGACTCTGGTAACTAGAGATCCCTCAGACCCTTTTAGTCAGTGTGGAAAATCTCTAGCAGTGGCGCC
CGAACAGGGACTTGAAAGCGAAAGGGAAACCAGAGGAGCTCTCTCGACGCAGGACTCGGCTTGCTGAAGC
GCGCACGGCAAGAGGCGAGGGGCGGCGACTGGTGAGTACGCCAAAAATTTTGACTAGCGGAGGCTAGAAG
GAGAGAGATGGGTGCGAGAGCGTCAGTATTAAGCGGGGGAGAATTAGATCGCGATGGGAAAAAATTCGGT
TAAGGCCAGGGGGAAAGAAAAAATATAAATTAAAACATATAGTATGGGCAAGCAGGGAGCTAGAACGATT
CGCAGTTAATCCTGGCCTGTTAGAAACATCAGAAGGCTGTAGACAAATACTGGGACAGCTACAACCATCC
CTTCAGACAGGATCAGAAGAACTTAGATCATTATATAATACAGTAGCAACCCTCTATTGTGTGCATCAAA
GGATAGAGATAAAAGACACCAAGGAAGCTTTAGACAAGATAGAGGAAGAGCAAAACAAAAGTAAGACCAC
CGCACAGCAAGCGGCCGCTGATCTTCAGACCTGGAGGAGGAGATATGAGGGACAATTGGAGAAGTGAATT
ATATAAATATAAAGTAGTAAAAATTGAACCATTAGGAGTAGCACCCACCAAGGCAAAGAGAAGAGTGGTG
CAGAGAGAAAAAAGAGCAGTGGGAATAGGAGCTTTGTTCCTTGGGTTCTTGGGAGCAGCAGGAAGCACTA
TGGGCGCAGCGTCAATGACGCTGACGGTACAGGCCAGACAATTATTGTCTGGTATAGTGCAGCAGCAGAA
CAATTTGCTGAGGGCTATTGAGGCGCAACAGCATCTGTTGCAACTCACAGTCTGGGGCATCAAGCAGCTC
CAGGCAAGAATCCTGGCTGTGGAAAGATACCTAAAGGATCAACAGCTCCTGGGGATTTGGGGTTGCTCTG
GAAAACTCATTTGCACCACTGCTGTGCCTTGGAATGCTAGTTGGAGTAATAAATCTCTGGAACAGATTTG
GAATCACACGACCTGGATGGAGTGGGACAGAGAAATTAACAATTACACAAGCTTAATACACTCCTTAATT
GAAGAATCGCAAAACCAGCAAGAAAAGAATGAACAAGAATTATTGGAATTAGATAAATGGGCAAGTTTGT
GGAATTGGTTTAACATAACAAATTGGCTGTGGTATATAAAATTATTCATAATGATAGTAGGAGGCTTGGT
AGGTTTAAGAATAGTTTTTGCTGTACTTTCTATAGTGAATAGAGTTAGGCAGGGATATTCACCATTATCG
TTTCAGACCCACCTCCCAACCCCGAGGGGACCCATGCATTGCATCTCAATTAGTCAGCAACCAGGTGTGG
AAAGTCCCCAGGCTCCCCAGCAGGCAGAAGTATGCAAAGCATGCGTCTCAATTAGTCAGCAACCATAGTC
CCGCCCCTAACTCCGCCCATCCCGCCCCTAACTCCGCCCAGTTCCGCCCATTCTCCGCCCCATGGCTGAC
TAATTTTTTTTATTTATGCAGAGGCCGAGGCCGCCTCGGCCTCTGAGCTATTCCAGAAGTAGTGAGGAGG
CTTTTTTGGAGGCCTAGGCTTTTGCAAAAAGCTTTCTAGAGGTACCACCGGAGCTTACCATGACCGAGTA
CAAGCCCACGGTGCGCCTCGCCACCCGCGACGACGTCCCCAGGGCCGTACGCACCCTCGCCGCCGCGTTC
GCCGACTACCCCGCCACGCGCCACACCGTCGATCCGGACCGCCACATCGAGCGGGTCACCGAGCTGCAAG
AACTCTTCCTCACGCGCGTCGGGCTCGACATCGGCAAGGTGTGGGTCGCGGACGACGGCGCCGCCGTGGC
GGTCTGGACCACGCCGGAGAGCGTCGAAGCGGGGGCGGTGTTCGCCGAGATCGGCCCGCGCATGGCCGAG
TTGAGCGGTTCCCGGCTGGCCGCGCAGCAACAGATGGAAGGCCTCCTGGCGCCGCACCGGCCCAAGGAGC
CCGCGTGGTTCCTGGCCACCGTCGGCGTCTCGCCCGACCACCAGGGCAAGGGTCTGGGCAGCGCCGTCGT
GCTCCCCGGAGTGGAGGCGGCCGAGCGCGCCGGGGTGCCCGCCTTCCTGGAGACCTCCGCGCCCCGCAAC
CTCCCCTTCTACGAGCGGCTCGGCTTCACCGTCACCGCCGACGTCGAGGTGCCCGAAGGACCGCGCACCT
GGTGCATGACCCGCAAGCCCGGTGCCAGTTAACGAATTCTAGATCTTGAGACAAATGGCAGTATTCATCC
ACAATTTTAAAAGAAAAGGGGGGATTGGGGGGTACAGTGCAGGGGAAAGAATAGTAGACATAATAGCAAC
AGACATACAAACTAAAGAATTACAAAAACAAATTACAAAAATTCAAAATTTTCGGGTTTATTACAGGGAC
AGCAGAGATCCACTTTGGCGCCGGCTCGAGGCCTGCAGGTGCAAAGATGGATAAAGTTTTAAACAGAGAG
GAATCTTTGCAGCTAATGGACCTTCTAGGTCTTGAAAGGAGTGGGAATTGGCTCCGGTGCCCGTCAGTGG
GCAGAGCGCACATCGCCCACAGTCCCCGAGAAGTTGGGGGGAGGGGTCGGCAATTGAACCGGTGCCTAGA
GAAGGTGGCGCGGGGTAAACTGGGAAAGTGATGTCGTGTACTGGCTCCGCCTTTTTCCCGAGGGTGGGGG
AGAACCGTATATAAGTGCAGTAGTCGCCGTGAACGTTCTTTTTCGCAACGGGTTTGCCGCCAGAACACAG
GTAAGTGCCGTGTGTGGTTCCCGCGGGCCTGGCCTCTTTACGGGTTATGGCCCTTGCGTGCCTTGAATTA
CTTCCACCTGGCTGCAGTACGTGATTCTTGATCCCGAGCTTCGGGTTGGAAGTGGGTGGGAGAGTTCGAG
GCCTTGCGCTTAAGGAGCCCCTTCGCCTCGTGCTTGAGTTGAGGCCTGGCCTGGGCGCTGGGGCCGCCGC
GTGCGAATCTGGTGGCACCTTCGCGCCTGTCTCGCTGCTTTCGATAAGTCTCTAGCCATTTAAAATTTTT
GATGACCTGCTGCGACGCTTTTTTTCTGGCAAGATAGTCTTGTAAATGCGGGCCAAGATCTGCACACTGG
TATTTCGGTTTTTGGGGCCGCGGGCGGCGACGGGGCCCGTGCGTCCCAGCGCACATGTTCGGCGAGGCGG
GGCCTGCGAGCGCGGCCACCGAGAATCGGACGGGGGTAGTCTCAAGCTGGCCGGCCTGCTCTGGTGCCTG
GCCTCGCGCCGCCGTGTATCGCCCCGCCCTGGGCGGCAAGGCTGGCCCGGTCGGCACCAGTTGCGTGAGC
GGAAAGATGGCCGCTTCCCGGCCCTGCTGCAGGGAGCTCAAAATGGAGGACGCGGCGCTCGGGAGAGCGG
GCGGGTGAGTCACCCACACAAAGGAAAAGGGCCTTTCCGTCCTCAGCCGTCGCTTCATGTGACTCCACGG
AGTACCGGGCGCCGTCCAGGCACCTCGATTAGTTCTCGAGCTTTTGGAGTACGTCGTCTTTAGGTTGGGG
GGAGGGGTTTTATGCGATGGAGTTTCCCCACACTGAGTGGGTGGAGACTGAAGTTAGGCCAGCTTGGCAC
TTGATGTAATTCTCCTTGGAATTTGCCCTTTTTGAGTTTGGATCTTGGTTCATTCTCAAGCCTCAGACAG
TGGTTCAAAGTTTTTTTCTTCCATTTCAGGTGTCGTGAGGCTAGCATCGATTGATCAACAAGTTTGTACA
AAAAAGTTGGCATGGCGGAGGAGCAGGACCTATCGGAGGTGGAGCTGAGCCCCGTGGGCTCGGAGGAGCC
CCGCTGCCTGTCCCCGGGGAGCGCGCCCTCGCTAGGGCCCGACGGCGGCGGCGGCGGATCGGGCCTGCGA
GCCAGCCCGGGGCCAGGCGAGCTGGGCAAGGTCAAGAAGGAGCAGCAGGACGGCGAGGCGGACGATGACA
AGTTCCCCGTGTGCATCCGCGAGGCCGTCAGCCAGGTGCTCAGCGGCTACGACTGGACGCTGGTGCCCAT
GCCCGTGCGCGTCAACGGCGCCAGCAAAAGCAAGCCGCACGTCAAGCGGCCCATGAACGCCTTCATGGTG
TGGGCTCAGGCAGCGCGCAGGAAGCTCGCGGACCAGTACCCGCACCTGCACAACGCTGAGCTCAGCAAGA
CGCTGGGCAAGCTCTGGAGGCTGCTGAACGAAAGTGACAAGCGCCCCTTCATCGAGGAGGCTGAGCGGCT
CCGTATGCAGCACAAGAAAGACCACCCGGACTACAAGTACCAGCCCAGGCGGCGGAAGAACGGGAAGGCC
GCCCAGGGCGAGGCGGAGTGCCCCGGTGGGGAGGCCGAGCAAGGTGGGACCGCCGCCATCCAGGCCCACT
ACAAGAGCGCCCACTTGGACCACCGGCACCCAGGAGAGGGCTCCCCCATGTCAGATGGGAACCCCGAGCA
CCCCTCAGGCCAGAGCCATGGCCCACCCACCCCTCCAACCACCCCGAAGACAGAGCTGCAGTCGGGCAAG
GCAGACCCGAAGCGGGACGGGCGCTCCATGGGGGAGGGCGGGAAGCCTCACATCGACTTCGGCAACGTGG
ACATTGGTGAGATCAGCCACGAGGTAATGTCCAACATGGAGACCTTTGATGTGGCTGAGTTGGACCAGTA
CCTGCCGCCCAATGGGCACCCAGGCCATGTGAGCAGCTACTCAGCAGCCGGCTATGGGCTGGGCAGTGCC
CTGGCCGTGGCCAGTGGACACTCCGCCTGGATCTCCAAGCCACCAGGCGTGGCTCTGCCCACGGTCTCAC
CACCTGGTGTGGATGCCAAAGCCCAGGTGAAGACAGAGACCGCGGGGCCCCAGGGGCCCCCACACTACAC
CGACCAGCCATCCACCTCACAGATCGCCTACACCTCCCTCAGCCTGCCCCACTATGGCTCAGCCTTCCCC
TCCATCTCCCGCCCCCAGTTTGACTACTCTGACCATCAGCCCTCAGGACCCTATTATGGCCACTCGGGCC
AGGCCTCTGGCCTCTACTCGGCCTTCTCCTATATGGGGCCCTCGCAGCGGCCCCTCTACACGGCCATCTC
TGACCCCAGCCCCTCAGGGCCCCAGTCCCACAGCCCCACACACTGGGAGCAGCCAGTATATACGACACTG
TCCCGGCCCTACCCAACTTTCTTGTACAAAGTGGTTGATATCGGTAAGCCTATCCCTAACCCTCTCCTCG
GTCTCGATTCTACGTAGTAATGAACTAGTCCGTAACTTGAAAGTATTTCGATTTCTTGGCTTTATATATC
TTGTGGAAAGGACGAGACACCCTTGTAGGAATCGCGGTGACGCGTTAAGTCGACAATCAACCTCTGGATT
ACAAAATTTGTGAAAGATTGACTGGTATTCTTAACTATGTTGCTCCTTTTACGCTATGTGGATACGCTGC
TTTAATGCCTTTGTATCATGCTATTGCTTCCCGTATGGCTTTCATTTTCTCCTCCTTGTATAAATCCTGG
TTGCTGTCTCTTTATGAGGAGTTGTGGCCCGTTGTCAGGCAACGTGGCGTGGTGTGCACTGTGTTTGCTG
ACGCAACCCCCACTGGTTGGGGCATTGCCACCACCTGTCAGCTCCTTTCCGGGACTTTCGCTTTCCCCCT
CCCTATTGCCACGGCGGAACTCATCGCCGCCTGCCTTGCCCGCTGCTGGACAGGGGCTCGGCTGTTGGGC
ACTGACAATTCCGTGGTGTTGTCGGGGAAATCATCGTCCTTTCCTTGGCTGCTCGCCTGTGTTGCCACCT
GGATTCTGCGCGGGACGTCCTTCTGCTACGTCCCTTCGGCCCTCAATCCAGCGGACCTTCCTTCCCGCGG
CCTGCTGCCGGCTCTGCGGCCTCTTCCGCGTCTTCGCCTTCGCCCTCAGACGAGTCGGATCTCCCTTTGG
GCCGCCTCCCCGCGTCGACTTTAAGACCAATGACTTACAAGGCAGCTGTAGATCTTAGCCACTTTTTAAA
AGAAAAGGGGGGACTGGAAGGGCTAATTCACTCCCAACGAAGACAAGATCTGCTTTTTGCTTGTACTGGG
TCTCTCTGGTTAGACCAGATCTGAGCCTGGGAGCTCTCTGGCTAACTAGGGAACCCACTGCTTAAGCCTC
AATAAAGCTTGCCTTGAGTGCTTCAAGTAGTGTGTGCCCGTCTGTTGTGTGACTCTGGTAACTAGAGATC
CCTCAGACCCTTTTAGTCAGTGTGGAAAATCTCTAGCAGTACGTATAGTAGTTCATGTCATCTTATTATT
CAGTATTTATAACTTGCAAAGAAATGAATATCAGAGAGTGAGAGGAACTTGTTTATTGCAGCTTATAATG
GTTACAAATAAAGCAATAGCATCACAAATTTCACAAATAAAGCATTTTTTTCACTGCATTCTAGTTGTGG
TTTGTCCAAACTCATCAATGTATCTTATCATGTCTGGCTCTAGCTATCCCGCCCCTAACTCCGCCCATCC
CGCCCCTAACTCCGCCCAGTTCCGCCCATTCTCCGCCCCATGGCTGACTAATTTTTTTTATTTATGCAGA
GGCCGAGGCCGCCTCGGCCTCTGAGCTATTCCAGAAGTAGTGAGGAGGCTTTTTTGGAGGCCTAGGGACG
TACCCAATTCGCCCTATAGTGAGTCGTATTACGCGCGCTCACTGGCCGTCGTTTTACAACGTCGTGACTG
GGAAAACCCTGGCGTTACCCAACTTAATCGCCTTGCAGCACATCCCCCTTTCGCCAGCTGGCGTAATAGC
GAAGAGGCCCGCACCGATCGCCCTTCCCAACAGTTGCGCAGCCTGAATGGCGAATGGG
[124 nt withheld, positions 7199-7322]
C
[91 nt withheld, positions 7324-7414]
A
[49 nt withheld, positions 7416-7464]
CCTTTGACGTTGGAGTCCACGTTCTTT
[37 nt withheld, positions 7492-7528]
ACCCTATCTCGGTCTATTCTTTTGATTTATAAGGGATTTTGCCGATTTCGGCCTATTGGTTAAAAAATGA
GCTGATTTAACAAAAATTTAACGCGAATTTTAACAAAATATTAACGCTTACAATTTAGGTGGCACTTTTC
GGGGAAATGTGCGCGGAACCCCTATTTGTTTATTTTTCTAAATACATTCAAATATGTATCCGCTCATGAG
ACAATAACCCTGATAAATGCTTCAATAATATTGAAAAAGGAAGAGTATGAGTATTCAACATTTCCGTGTC
GCCCTTATTCCCTTTTTTGCGGCATTTTGCCTTCCTGTTTTTGCTCACCCAGAAACGCTGGTGAAAGTAA
AAGATGCTGAAGATCAGTTGGGTGCACGAGTGGGTTACATCGAACTGGATCTCAACAGCGGTAAGATCCT
TGAGAGTTTTCGCCCCGAAGAACGTTTTCCAATGATGAGCACTTTTAAAGTTCTGCTATGTGGCGCGGTA
TTATCCCGTATTGACGCCGGGCAAGAGCAACTCGGTCGCCGCATACACTATTCTCAGAATGACTTGGTTG
AGTACTCACCAGTCACAGAAAAGCATCTTACGGATGGCATGACAGTAAGAGAATTATGCAGTGCTGCCAT
AACCATGAGTGATAACACTGCGGCCAACTTACTTCTGACAACGATCGGAGGACCGAAGGAGCTAACCGCT
TTTTTGCACAACATGGGGGATCATGTAACTCGCCTTGATCGTTGGGAACCGGAGCTGAATGAAGCCATAC
CAAACGACGAGCGTGACACCACGATGCCTGTAGCAATGGCAACAACGTTGCGCAAACTATTAACTGGCGA
ACTACTTACTCTAGCTTCCCGGCAACAATTAATAGACTGGATGGAGGCGGATAAAGTTGCAGGACCACTT
CTGCGCTCGGCCCTTCCGGCTGGCTGGTTTATTGCTGATAAATCTGGAGCCGGTGAGCGTGGGTCTCGCG
GTATCATTGCAGCACTGGGGCCAGATGGTAAGCCCTCCCGTATCGTAGTTATCTACACGACGGGGAGTCA
GGCAACTATGGATGAACGAAATAGACAGATCGCTGAGATAGGTGCCTCACTGATTAAGCATTGGTAACTG
TCAGACCAAGTTTACTCATATATACTTTAGATTGATTTAAAACTTCATTTTTAATTTAAAAGGATCTAGG
TGAAGATCCTTTTTGATAATCTCATGACCAAAATCCCTTAACGTGAGTTTTCGTTCCACTGAGCGTCAGA
CCCCGTAGAAAAGATCAAAGGATCTTCTTGAGATCCTTTTTTTCTGCGCGTAATCTGCTGCTTGCAAACA
AAAAAACCACCGCTACCAGCGGTGGTTTGTTTGCCGGATCAAGAGCTACCAACTCTTTTTCCGAAGGTAA
CTGGCTTCAGCAGAGCGCAGATACCAAATACTGTTCTTCTAGTGTAGCCGTAGTTAGGCCACCACTTCAA
GAACTCTGTAGCACCGCCTACATACCTCGCTCTGCTAATCCTGTTACCAGTGGCTGCTGCCAGTGGCGAT
AAGTCGTGTCTTACCGGGTTGGACTCAAGACGATAGTTACCGGATAAGGCGCAGCGGTCGGGCTGAACGG
GGGGTTCGTGCACACAGCCCAGCTTGGAGCGAACGACCTACACCGAACTGAGATACCTACAGCGTGAGCT
ATGAGAAAGCGCCACGCTTCCCGAAGGGAGAAAGGCGGACAGGTATCCGGTAAGCGGCAGGGTCGGAACA
GGAGAGCGCACGAGGGAGCTTCCAGGGGGAAACGCCTGGTATCTTTATAGTCCTGTCGGGTTTCGCCACC
TCTGACTTGAGCGTCGATTTTTGTGATGCTCGTCAGGGGGGCGGAGCCTATGGAAAAACGCCAGCAACGC
GGCCTTTTTACGGTTCCTGGCCTTTTGCTGGCCTTTTGCTCACATGTTCTTTCCTGCGTTATCCCCTGAT
TCTGTGGATAACCGTATTACCGCCTTTGAGTGAGCTGATACCGCTCGCCGCAGCCGAACGACCGAGCGCA
GCGAGTCAGTGAGCGAGGAAGCGGAAGAGCGCCCAATACGCAAACCGCCTCTCCCCGCGCGTTGGCCGAT
TCATTAATGCAGCTGGCACGACAGGTTTCCCGACTGGAAAGCGGGCAGTGAGCGCAACGCAATTAATGTG
AGTTAGCTCACTCATTAGGCACCCCAGGCTTTACACTTTATGCTTCCGGCTCGTATGTTGTGTGGAATTG
TGAGCGGATAACAATTTCACACAGGAAACAGCTATGACCATGATTACGCCAAGCGCGCAATTAACCCTCA
CTAAAGGGAACAAAAGCTGGAGCTGCAAGC
