>Addgene plasmid #144713 | TFORF3237 | depositor partial sequence | sequence record 286254 | Insert
ATCGATTGATCAACAAGTTTGTACAAAAAAGTTGGCATGGCGGAGGAGCAGGACCTATCGGAGGTGGAGC
TGAGCCCCGTGGGCTCGGAGGAGCCCCGCTGCCTGTCCCCGGGGAGCGCGCCCTCGCTAGGGCCCGACGG
CGGCGGCGGCGGATCGGGCCTGCGAGCCAGCCCGGGGCCAGGCGAGCTGGGCAAGGTCAAGAAGGAGCAG
CAGGACGGCGAGGCGGACGATGACAAGTTCCCCGTGTGCATCCGCGAGGCCGTCAGCCAGGTGCTCAGCG
GCTACGACTGGACGCTGGTGCCCATGCCCGTGCGCGTCAACGGCGCCAGCAAAAGCAAGCCGCACGTCAA
GCGGCCCATGAACGCCTTCATGGTGTGGGCTCAGGCAGCGCGCAGGAAGCTCGCGGACCAGTACCCGCAC
CTGCACAACGCTGAGCTCAGCAAGACGCTGGGCAAGCTCTGGAGGCTGCTGAACGAAAGTGACAAGCGCC
CCTTCATCGAGGAGGCTGAGCGGCTCCGTATGCAGCACAAGAAAGACCACCCGGACTACAAGTACCAGCC
CAGGCGGCGGAAGAACGGGAAGGCCGCCCAGGGCGAGGCGGAGTGCCCCGGTGGGGAGGCCGAGCAAGGT
GGGACCGCCGCCATCCAGGCCCACTACAAGAGCGCCCACTTGGACCACCGGCACCCAGGAGAGGGCTCCC
CCATGTCAGATGGGAACCCCGAGCACCCCTCAGGCCAGAGCCATGGCCCACCCACCCCTCCAACCACCCC
GAAGACAGAGCTGCAGTCGGGCAAGGCAGACCCGAAGCGGGACGGGCGCTCCATGGGGGAGGGCGGGAAG
CCTCACATCGACTTCGGCAACGTGGACATTGGTGAGATCAGCCACGAGGTAATGTCCAACATGGAGACCT
TTGATGTGGCTGAGTTGGACCAGTACCTGCCGCCCAATGGGCACCCAGGCCATGTGAGCAGCTACTCAGC
AGCCGGCTATGGGCTGGGCAGTGCCCTGGCCGTGGCCAGTGGACACTCCGCCTGGATCTCCAAGCCACCA
GGCGTGGCTCTGCCCACGGTCTCACCACCTGGTGTGGATGCCAAAGCCCAGGTGAAGACAGAGACCGCGG
GGCCCCAGGGGCCCCCACACTACACCGACCAGCCATCCACCTCACAGATCGCCTACACCTCCCTCAGCCT
GCCCCACTATGGCTCAGCCTTCCCCTCCATCTCCCGCCCCCAGTTTGACTACTCTGACCATCAGCCCTCA
GGACCCTATTATGGCCACTCGGGCCAGGCCTCTGGCCTCTACTCGGCCTTCTCCTATATGGGGCCCTCGC
AGCGGCCCCTCTACACGGCCATCTCTGACCCCAGCCCCTCAGGGCCCCAGTCCCACAGCCCCACACACTG
GGAGCAGCCAGTATATACGACACTGTCCCGGCCCTACCCAACTTTCTTGTACAAAGTGGTTGATATCGGT
AAGCCTATCCCTAACCCTCTCCTCGGTCTCGATTCTACGTAGTAATGAACTAGTCCGTAACTTGAAAGTA
TTTCGATTTCTTGGCTTTATATATCTTGTGGAAAGGACGAGACACCCTTGTAGGAATCGCGGTG
