>Addgene plasmid #144713 | TFORF3237 | depositor partial sequence | sequence record 286255 | Barcode
GACACCCTTGTAGGAATCGCGGTG
